>Addgene plasmid #125136 | Double UP mNeon to mScarlet Rac1-V12 | depositor full sequence | sequence record 239174 | Full Sequence
GTCGACATTGATTATTGACTAGTTATTAATAGTAATCAATTACGGGGTCATTAGTTCATAGCCCATATAT
GGAGTTCCGCGTTACATAACTTACGGTAAATGGCCCGCCTGGCTGACCGCCCAACGACCCCCGCCCATTG
ACGTCAATAATGACGTATGTTCCCATAGTAACGCCAATAGGGACTTTCCATTGACGTCAATGGGTGGACT
ATTTACGGTAAACTGCCCACTTGGCAGTACATCAAGTGTATCATATGCCAAGTACGCCCCCTATTGACGT
CAATGACGGTAAATGGCCCGCCTGGCATTATGCCCAGTACATGACCTTATGGGACTTTCCTACTTGGCAG
TACATCTACGTATTAGTCATCGCTATTACCATGGGTCGAGGTGAGCCCCACGTTCTGCTTCACTCTCCCC
ATCTCCCCCCCCTCCCCACCCCCAATTTTGTATTTATTTATTTTTTAATTATTTTGTGCAGCGATGGGGG
CGGGGGGGGGGGGGGCGCGCGCCAGGCGGGGCGGGGCGGGGCGAGGGGCGGGGCGGGGCGAGGCGGAGAG
GTGCGGCGGCAGCCAATCAGAGCGGCGCGCTCCGAAAGTTTCCTTTTATGGCGAGGCGGCGGCGGCGGCG
GCCCTATAAAAAGCGAAGCGCGCGGCGGGCGGGAGTCGCTGCGTTGCCTTCGCCCCGTGCCCCGCTCCGC
GCCGCCTCGCGCCGCCCGCCCCGGCTCTGACTGACCGCGTTACTCCCACAGGTGAGCGGGCGGGACGGCC
CTTCTCCTCCGGGCTGTAATTAGCGCTTGGTTTAATGACGGCTCGTTTCTTTTCTGTGGCTGCGTGAAAG
CCTTAAAGGGCTCCGGGAGGGCCCTTTGTGCGGGGGGGAGCGGCTCGGGGGGTGCGTGCGTGTGTGTGTG
CGTGGGGAGCGCCGCGTGCGGCCCGCGCTGCCCGGCGGCTGTGAGCGCTGCGGGCGCGGCGCGGGGCTTT
GTGCGCTCCGCGTGTGCGCGAGGGGAGCGCGGCCGGGGGCGGTGCCCCGCGGTGCGGGGGGGCTGCGAGG
GGAACAAAGGCTGCGTGCGGGGTGTGTGCGTGGGGGGGTGAGCAGGGGGTGTGGGCGCGGCGGTCGGGCT
GTAACCCCCCCCTGCACCCCCCTCCCCGAGTTGCTGAGCACGGCCCGGCTTCGGGTGCGGGGCTCCGTAG
CGGGGCGTGGCGCGGGGCTCGCCGTGCCGGGCGGGGGGTGGCGGCAGGTGGGGGTGCCGGGCGGGGCGGG
GCCGCCTCGGGCCGGGGAGGGCTCGGGGGAGGGGCGCGGCGGCCCCCGGAGCGCCGGCGGCTGTCGAGGC
GCGGCGAGCCGCAGCCATTGCCTTTTATGGTAATCGTGCGAGAGGGCGCAGGGACTTCCTTTGTCCCAAA
TCTGTGCGGAGCCGAAATCTGGGAGGCGCCGCCGCACCCCCTCTAGCGGGCGCGGGGCGAAGCGGTGCGG
CGCCGGCAGGAAGGAAATGGGCGGGGAGGGCCTTCGTGCGTCGCCGCGCCGCCGTCCCCTTCTCCCTCTC
CAGCCTCGGGGCTGTCCGCGGGGGGACGGCTGCCTTCGGGGGGGACGGGGCAGGGCGGGGTTCGGCTTCT
GGCGTGTGACCGGCGGCTCTAGAGCCTCTGCTAACCATGTTCATGCCTTCTTCTTTTTCCTACAGCTCCT
GGGCAACGTGCTGGTTATTGTGCTGTCTCATCATTTTGGCAAAGAATTGCTGCAGATAACTTCGTATAAT
GTATGCTATACGAAGTTATATGGTGAGCAAGGGCGAGGAGGATAACATGGCCTCTCTCCCAGCGACACAT
GAGTTACACATCTTTGGCTCCATCAACGGTGTGGACTTTGACATGGTGGGTCAGGGCACCGGCAATCCAA
ATGATGGTTATGAGGAGTTAAACCTGAAGTCCACCAAGGGTGACCTCCAGTTCTCCCCCTGGATTCTGGT
CCCTCATATCGGGTATGGCTTCCATCAGTACCTGCCCTACCCTGACGGGATGTCGCCTTTCCAGGCCGCC
ATGGTAGATGGCTCCGGCTACCAAGTCCATCGCACAATGCAGTTTGAAGATGGTGCCTCCCTTACTGTTA
ACTACCGCTACACCTACGAGGGAAGCCACATCAAAGGAGAGGCCCAGGTGAAGGGGACTGGTTTCCCTGC
TGACGGTCCTGTGATGACCAACTCGCTGACCGCTGCGGACTGGTGCAGGTCGAAGAAGACTTACCCCAAC
GACAAAACCATCATCAGTACCTTTAAGTGGAGTTACACCACTGGAAATGGCAAGCGCTACCGGAGCACTG
CGCGGACCACCTACACCTTTGCCAAGCCAATGGCGGCTAACTATCTGAAGAACCAGCCGATGTACGTGTT
CCGTAAGACGGAGCTCAAGCACTCCAAGACCGAGCTCAACTTCAAGGAGTGGCAAAAGGCCTTTACCGAT
GTGATGGGCATGGACGAGCTGTACAAGTAAAGATCTTTTTCCCTCTGCCAAAAATTATGGGGACATCATG
AAGCCCCTTGAGCATCTGACTTCTGGCTAATAAAGGAAATTTATTTTCATTGCAATAGTGTGTTGGAATT
TTTTGTGTCTCTCACTCGGAAGGACATATGGGAGGGCAAATCATTTAAAACATCAGAATGAGTATTTGGT
TTAGAGTTTGGCAACATATGCCCATATGCTGGCTGCCATGAACAAAGGTTGGCTATAAAGAGGTCATCAG
TATATGAAACAGCCCCCTGCTGTCCATTCCTTATTCCATAGAAAAGCCTTGACTTGAGGTTAGATTTTTT
TTATATTTTGTTTTGTGTTATTTTTTTCTTTAACATCCCTAAAATTTTCCTTACATGTTTTACTAGCCAG
ATTTTTCCTCCTCTCCTGACTACTCCCAGTCATAGCTGTCCCTCTTCTCATAACTTCGTATAATGTATGC
TATACGAAGTTATGGTACCATGGTGAGCAAGGGCGAGGCAGTGATCAAGGAGTTCATGCGGTTCAAGGTG
CACATGGAGGGCTCCATGAACGGCCACGAGTTCGAGATCGAGGGCGAGGGCGAGGGCCGCCCCTACGAGG
GCACCCAGACCGCCAAGCTGAAGGTGACCAAGGGTGGCCCCCTGCCCTTCTCCTGGGACATCCTGTCCCC
TCAGTTCATGTACGGCTCCAGGGCCTTCATCAAGCACCCCGCCGACATCCCCGACTACTATAAGCAGTCC
TTCCCCGAGGGCTTCAAGTGGGAGCGCGTGATGAACTTCGAGGACGGCGGCGCCGTGACCGTGACCCAGG
ACACCTCCCTGGAGGACGGCACCCTGATCTACAAGGTGAAGCTCCGCGGCACCAACTTCCCTCCTGACGG
CCCCGTAATGCAGAAGAAGACAATGGGCTGGGAAGCGTCCACCGAGCGGTTGTACCCCGAGGACGGCGTG
CTGAAGGGCGACATTAAGATGGCCCTGCGCCTGAAGGACGGCGGACGCTACCTGGCGGACTTCAAGACCA
CCTACAAGGCCAAGAAGCCCGTGCAGATGCCCGGCGCCTACAACGTCGACCGCAAGTTGGACATCACCTC
CCACAACGAGGACTACACCGTGGTGGAACAGTACGAACGCTCCGAGGGCCGCCACTCCACCGGCGGCATG
GACGAGCTGTACAAGTTCGAAGGCAGCGGCGCTACTAACTTCAGCCTGCTGAAGCAGGCTGGAGACGTGG
AAGAGAATCCTGGACCTATCGATACCGGTATGCAGGCCATCAAGTGTGTGGTGGTGGGAGACGTAGCTGT
AGGTAAAACTTGCCTACTGATCAGTTACACAACCAATGCATTTCCTGGAGAATATATCCCTACTGTCTTT
GACAATTATTCTGCCAATGTTATGGTAGATGGAAAACCGGTGAATCTGGGCTTATGGGATACAGCTGGAC
AAGAAGATTATGACAGATTACGCCCCCTATCCTATCCGCAAACAGATGTGTTCTTAATTTGCTTTTCCCT
TGTGAGTCCTGCATCATTTGAAAATGTCCGTGCAAAGTGGTATCCTGAGGTGCGGCACCACTGTCCCAAC
ACTCCCATCATCCTAGTGGGAACTAAACTTGATCTTAGGGATGATAAAGACACGATCGAGAAACTGAAGG
AGAAGAAGCTGACTCCCATCACCTATCCGCAGGGTCTAGCCATGGCTAAGGAGATTGGTGCTGTAAAATA
CCTGGAGTGCTCGGCGCTCACACAGCGAGGCCTCAAGACAGTGTTTGACGAAGCGATCCGAGCAGTCCTC
TGCCCGCCTCCCGTGAAGAAGAGGAAGAGAAAATGCCTGCTGTTGTAAGCGGCCGCGCATGCGCTAGCTA
ATTTCCCTCTGCCAAAAATTATGGGGACATCATGAAGCCCCTTGAGCATCTGACTTCTGGCTAATAAAGG
AAATTTATTTTCATTGCAATAGTGTGTTGGAATTTTTTGTGTCTCTCACTCGGAAGGACATATGGGAGGG
CAAATCATTTAAAACATCAGAATGAGTATTTGGTTTAGAGTTTGGCAACATATGCCCATATGCTGGCTGC
CATGAACAAAGGTTGGCTATAAAGAGGTCATCAGTATATGAAACAGCCCCCTGCTGTCCATTCCTTATTC
CATAGAAAAGCCTTGACTTGAGGTTAGATTTTTTTTATATTTTGTTTTGTGTTATTTTTTTCTTTAACAT
CCCTAAAATTTTCCTTACATGTTTTACTAGCCAGATTTTTCCTCCTCTCCTGACTACTCCCAGTCATAGC
TGTCCCTCTTCTCTTATGGAGATCCCTCGACAAGCTTGGCGTAATCATGGTCATAGCTGTTTCCTGTGTG
AAATTGTTATCCGCTCACAATTCCACACAACATACGAGCCGGAAGCATAAAGTGTAAAGCCTGGGGTGCC
TAATGAGTGAGCTAACTCACATTAATTGCGTTGCGCTCACTGCCCGCTTTCCAGTCGGGAAACCTGTCGT
GCCAGCGGATCCGCATCTCAATTAGTCAGCAACCATAGTCCCGCCCCTAACTCCGCCCATCCCGCCCCTA
ACTCCGCCCAGTTCCGCCCATTCTCCGCCCCATGGCTGACTAATTTTTTTTATTTATGCAGAGGCCGAGG
CCGCCTCGGCCTCTGAGCTATTCCAGAAGTAGTGAGGAGGCTTTTTTGGAGGCCTAGGCTTTTGCAAAAA
GCTAACTTGTTTATTGCAGCTTATAATGGTTACAAATAAAGCAATAGCATCACAAATTTCACAAATAAAG
CATTTTTTTCACTGCATTCTAGTTGTGGTTTGTCCAAACTCATCAATGTATCTTATCATGTCTGGATCCG
CTGCATTAATGAATCGGCCAACGCGCGGGGAGAGGCGGTTTGCGTATTGGGCGCTCTTCCGCTTCCTCGC
TCACTGACTCGCTGCGCTCGGTCGTTCGGCTGCGGCGAGCGGTATCAGCTCACTCAAAGGCGGTAATACG
GTTATCCACAGAATCAGGGGATAACGCAGGAAAGAACATGTGAGCAAAAGGCCAGCAAAAGGCCAGGAAC
CGTAAAAAGGCCGCGTTGCTGGCGTTTTTCCATAGGCTCCGCCCCCCTGACGAGCATCACAAAAATCGAC
GCTCAAGTCAGAGGTGGCGAAACCCGACAGGACTATAAAGATACCAGGCGTTTCCCCCTGGAAGCTCCCT
CGTGCGCTCTCCTGTTCCGACCCTGCCGCTTACCGGATACCTGTCCGCCTTTCTCCCTTCGGGAAGCGTG
GCGCTTTCTCAATGCTCACGCTGTAGGTATCTCAGTTCGGTGTAGGTCGTTCGCTCCAAGCTGGGCTGTG
TGCACGAACCCCCCGTTCAGCCCGACCGCTGCGCCTTATCCGGTAACTATCGTCTTGAGTCCAACCCGGT
AAGACACGACTTATCGCCACTGGCAGCAGCCACTGGTAACAGGATTAGCAGAGCGAGGTATGTAGGCGGT
GCTACAGAGTTCTTGAAGTGGTGGCCTAACTACGGCTACACTAGAAGGACAGTATTTGGTATCTGCGCTC
TGCTGAAGCCAGTTACCTTCGGAAAAAGAGTTGGTAGCTCTTGATCCGGCAAACAAACCACCGCTGGTAG
CGGTGGTTTTTTTGTTTGCAAGCAGCAGATTACGCGCAGAAAAAAAGGATCTCAAGAAGATCCTTTGATC
TTTTCTACGGGGTCTGACGCTCAGTGGAACGAAAACTCACGTTAAGGGATTTTGGTCATGAGATTATCAA
AAAGGATCTTCACCTAGATCCTTTTAAATTAAAAATGAAGTTTTAAATCAATCTAAAGTATATATGAGTA
AACTTGGTCTGACAGTTACCAATGCTTAATCAGTGAGGCACCTATCTCAGCGATCTGTCTATTTCGTTCA
TCCATAGTTGCCTGACTCCCCGTCGTGTAGATAACTACGATACGGGAGGGCTTACCATCTGGCCCCAGTG
CTGCAATGATACCGCGAGACCCACGCTCACCGGCTCCAGATTTATCAGCAATAAACCAGCCAGCCGGAAG
GGCCGAGCGCAGAAGTGGTCCTGCAACTTTATCCGCCTCCATCCAGTCTATTAATTGTTGCCGGGAAGCT
AGAGTAAGTAGTTCGCCAGTTAATAGTTTGCGCAACGTTGTTGCCATTGCTACAGGCATCGTGGTGTCAC
GCTCGTCGTTTGGTATGGCTTCATTCAGCTCCGGTTCCCAACGATCAAGGCGAGTTACATGATCCCCCAT
GTTGTGCAAAAAAGCGGTTAGCTCCTTCGGTCCTCCGATCGTTGTCAGAAGTAAGTTGGCCGCAGTGTTA
TCACTCATGGTTATGGCAGCACTGCATAATTCTCTTACTGTCATGCCATCCGTAAGATGCTTTTCTGTGA
CTGGTGAGTACTCAACCAAGTCATTCTGAGAATAGTGTATGCGGCGACCGAGTTGCTCTTGCCCGGCGTC
AATACGGGATAATACCGCGCCACATAGCAGAACTTTAAAAGTGCTCATCATTGGAAAACGTTCTTCGGGG
CGAAAACTCTCAAGGATCTTACCGCTGTTGAGATCCAGTTCGATGTAACCCACTCGTGCACCCAACTGAT
CTTCAGCATCTTTTACTTTCACCAGCGTTTCTGGGTGAGCAAAAACAGGAAGGCAAAATGCCGCAAAAAA
GGGAATAAGGGCGACACGGAAATGTTGAATACTCATACTCTTCCTTTTTCAATATTATTGAAGCATTTAT
CAGGGTTATTGTCTCATGAGCGGATACATATTTGAATGTATTTAGAAAAATAAACAAATAGGGGTTCCGC
GCACATTTCCCCGAAAAGTGCCACCTG
Features (pLannotate 1.2.2; 21 found; start..end, strand, type, name):
      4..383     +  enhancer       CMV enhancer: human cytomegalovirus immediate early enhancer
    386..661     +  promoter       chicken β-actin promoter: No description available
    662..1675    +  intron         chimeric intron: chimera between introns from chicken β-actin and rabbit β-globin
   1736..1769    -  protein_bind   loxP: Cre-mediated recombination occurs in the 8-bp core sequence (GCATACAT). Cre recombinase
   1770..2477    +  CDS            mNeonGreen: mNeonGreen is a basic (constitutively fluorescent) green/yellow fluorescent protein published in 2013, derived from Branchiostoma lanceolatum. It is reported to be a very rapidly-maturing monomer with moderate acid sensitivity.
   2549..2604    +  polyA_signal   β-globin poly(A) signal: rabbit β-globin polyadenylation signal (Gil and Proudfoot, 1987)
   2920..2953    -  protein_bind   loxP: Cre-mediated recombination occurs in the 8-bp core sequence (GCATACAT). Cre recombinase
   2960..3655    +  CDS            mScarlet-I: mScarlet-I is a basic (constitutively fluorescent) red fluorescent protein published in 2016, derived from synthetic construct. It is reported to be a rapidly-maturing monomer with moderate acid sensitivity.
   3740..4318    +  CDS            Rac1: human Rac family small GTPase 1
   4403..4458    +  polyA_signal   β-globin poly(A) signal: rabbit β-globin polyadenylation signal (Gil and Proudfoot, 1987)
   4834..4850    -  protein_bind   lac operator: The lac repressor binds to the lac operator to inhibit transcription in E. coli. This inhibition can be relieved by adding lactose or isopropyl-β-D-thiogalactopyranoside (IPTG). lac repressor encoded by lacI
   4858..4888    -  promoter       lac promoter: promoter for the E. coli lac operon
   4903..4924    -  protein_bind   CAP binding site: CAP binding activates transcription in the presence of cAMP. E. coli catabolite activator protein
   4937..4976    -  CDS            lacI (fragment): lac repressor; lacI; The lac repressor binds to the lac operator to inhibit transcription in E. coli. This inhibition can be relieved by adding lactose or isopropyl-β-D-thiogalactopyranoside (IPTG).
   4983..5005    +  promoter       SV40 promoter (fragment): SV40 enhancer and early promoter
   5029..5164    +  rep_origin     SV40 ori: SV40 origin of replication
   5184..5318    +  polyA_signal   SV40 poly(A) signal: SV40 polyadenylation signal
   5320..5374    -  CDS            lacI (fragment): lac repressor; lacI; The lac repressor binds to the lac operator to inhibit transcription in E. coli. This inhibition can be relieved by adding lactose or isopropyl-β-D-thiogalactopyranoside (IPTG).
   5557..6145    -  rep_origin     ori: high-copy-number ColE1/pMB1/pBR322/pUC origin of replication
   6316..7176    -  CDS            AmpR: β-lactamase; bla; confers resistance to ampicillin, carbenicillin, and related antibiotics
   7177..7281    -  promoter       AmpR promoter: bla
