>Addgene plasmid #125136 | Double UP mNeon to mScarlet Rac1-V12 | addgene full sequence | sequence record 244760 | Addgene NGS Result
GGTCGACATTGATTATTGACTAGTTATTAATAGTAATCAATTACGGGGTCATTAGTTCATAGCCCATATA
TGGAGTTCCGCGTTACATAACTTACGGTAAATGGCCCGCCTGGCTGACCGCCCAACGACCCCCGCCCATT
GACGTCAATAATGACGTATGTTCCCATAGTAACGCCAATAGGGACTTTCCATTGACGTCAATGGGTGGAG
TATTTACGGTAAACTGCCCACTTGGCAGTACATCAAGTGTATCATATGCCAAGTACGCCCCCTATTGACG
TCAATGACGGTAAATGGCCCGCCTGGCATTATGCCCAGTACATGACCTTATGGGACTTTCCTACTTGGCA
GTACATCTACGTATTAGTCATCGCTATTACCATGGTCGAGGTGAGCCCCACGTTCTGCTTCACTCTCCCC
ATCTCCCCCCCCTCCCCACCCCCAATTTTGTATTTATTTATTTTTTAATTATTTTGTGCAGCGATGGGGG
CGGGGGGGGGGGGGGSGCGCGCCRGGSGGGGSGGGGSGGGGSGRGGGGSGGGGSGGGGSGRGGCGGAGAG
GTGCGGCGGCAGCCAATCAGAGCGGCGCGCTCCGAAAGTTTCCTTTTATGGCGAGGCGGCGGCGGCGGCG
GCCCTATAAAAAGCGAAGCGCGCGGCGGGCGGGAGTCGCTGCGCGCTGCCTTCGCCCCGTGCCCCGCTCC
GCCGCCGCCTCGCGCCGCCCGCCCCGGCTCTGACTGACCGCGTTACTCCCACAGGTGAGCGGGCGGGACG
GCCCTTCTCCTCCGGGCTGTAATTAGCGCTTGGTTTAATGACGGCTTGTTTCTTTTCTGTGGCTGCGTGA
AAGCCTTGAGGGGCTCCGGGAGGGCCCTTTGTGCGGGGGGAGCGGCTCGGGGGGTGCGTGCGTGTGTGTG
TGCGTGGGGAGCGCCGCGTGCGGCTCCGCGCTGCCCGGCGGCTGTGAGCGCTGCGGGCGCGGCGCGGGGC
TTTGTGCGCTCCGCAGTGTGCGCGAGGGGAGCGCGGCCGGGGGCGGTGCCCCGCGGTGCGGGGGGGGCTG
CGAGGGGAACAAAGGCTGCGTGCGGGGTGTGTGCGTGGGGGGGTGAGCAGGGGGTGTGGGCGCGTCGGTC
GGGCTGCAACCCCCCCTGCACCCCCCTCCCCGAGTTGCTGAGCACGGCCCGGCTTCGGGTGCGGGGCTCC
GTACGGGGCGTGGCGCGGGGCTCGCCGTGCCGGGCGGGGGGTGGCGGCAGGTGGGGGTGCCGGGCGGGGC
GGGGCCGCCYCGGGCCGGGGRGGGCTCGGGGGRGGGGCGCGGCGGCCCCCGGAGCGCCGGCGGCTGTCGA
GGCGCGGCGAGCCGCAGCCATTGCCTTTTATGGTAATCGTGCGAGAGGGCGCAGGGACTTCCTTTGTCCC
AAATCTGTGCGGAGCCGAAATCTGGGAGGCGCCGCCGCACCCCCTCTAGCGGGCGCGGGGCGAAGCGGTG
CGGCGCCGGCAGGAAGGAAATGGGCGGGGAGGGCCTTCGTGCGTCGCCGCGCCGCCGTCCCCTTCTCCCT
CTCCAGCCTCGGGGCTGTCCGCGGGGGGACGGCTGCCTTCGGGGGGGACGGGGCAGGGCGGGGTTCGGCT
TCTGGCGTGTGACCGGCGGCTCTAGAGCCTCTGCTAACCATGTTCATGCCTTCTTCTTTTTCCTACAGCT
CCTGGGCAACGTGCTGGTTATTGTGCTGTCTCATCATTTTGGCAAAGAATTGCTGCAGATAACTTCGTAT
AATGTATGCTATACGAAGTTATATGGTGAGCAAGGGCGAGGAGGATAACATGGCCTCTCTCCCAGCGACA
CATGAGTTACACATCTTTGGCTCCATCAACGGTGTGGACTTTGACATGGTGGGTCAGGGCACCGGCAATC
CAAATGATGGTTATGAGGAGTTAAACCTGAAGTCCACCAAGGGTGACCTCCAGTTCTCCCCCTGGATTCT
GGTCCCTCATATCGGGTATGGCTTCCATCAGTACCTGCCCTACCCTGACGGGATGTCGCCTTTCCAGGCC
GCCATGGTAGATGGCTCCGGCTACCAAGTCCATCGCACAATGCAGTTTGAAGATGGTGCCTCCCTTACTG
TTAACTACCGCTACACCTACGAGGGAAGCCACATCAAAGGAGAGGCCCAGGTGAAGGGGACTGGTTTCCC
TGCTGACGGTCCTGTGATGACCAACTCGCTGACCGCTGCGGACTGGTGCAGGTCGAAGAAGACTTACCCC
AACGACAAAACCATCATCAGTACCTTTAAGTGGAGTTACACCACTGGAAATGGCAAGCGCTACCGGAGCA
CTGCGCGGACCACCTACACCTTTGCCAAGCCAATGGCGGCTAACTATCTGAAGAACCAGCCGATGTACGT
GTTCCGTAAGACGGAGCTCAAGCACTCCAAGACCGAGCTCAACTTCAAGGAGTGGCAAAAGGCCTTTACC
GATGTGATGGGCATGGACGAGCTGTACAAGTAAAGATCTTTTTCCCTCTGCCAAAAATTATGGGGACATC
ATGAAGCCCCTTGAGCATCTGACTTCTGGCTAATAAAGGAAATTTATTTTCATTGCAATAGTGTGTTGGA
ATTTTTTGTGTCTCTCACTCGGAAGGACATATGGGAGGGCAAATCATTTAAAACATCAGAATGAGTATTT
GGTTTAGAGTTTGGCAACATATGCCCATATGCTGGCTGCCATGAACAAAGGTTGGCTATAAAGAGGTCAT
CAGTATATGAAACAGCCCCCTGCTGTCCATTCCTTATTCCATAGAAAAGCCTTGACTTGAGGTTAGATTT
TTTTTATATTTTGTTTTGTGTTATTTTTTTCTTTAACATCCCTAAAATTTTCCTTACATGTTTTACTAGC
CAGATTTTTCCTCCTCTCCTGACTACTCCCAGTCATAGCTGTCCCTCTTCTCATAACTTCGTATAATGTA
TGCTATACGAAGTTATGGTACCATGGTGAGCAAGGGCGAGGCAGTGATCAAGGAGTTCATGCGGTTCAAG
GTGCACATGGAGGGCTCCATGAACGGCCACGAGTTCGAGATCGAGGGCGAGGGCGAGGGCCGCCCCTACG
AGGGCACCCAGACCGCCAAGCTGAAGGTGACCAAGGGTGGCCCCCTGCCCTTCTCCTGGGACATCCTGTC
CCCTCAGTTCATGTACGGCTCCAGGGCCTTCATCAAGCACCCCGCCGACATCCCCGACTACTATAAGCAG
TCCTTCCCCGAGGGCTTCAAGTGGGAGCGCGTGATGAACTTCGAGGACGGCGGCGCCGTGACCGTGACCC
AGGACACCTCCCTGGAGGACGGCACCCTGATCTACAAGGTGAAGCTCCGCGGCACCAACTTCCCTCCTGA
CGGCCCCGTAATGCAGAAGAAGACAATGGGCTGGGAAGCGTCCACCGAGCGGTTGTACCCCGAGGACGGC
GTGCTGAAGGGCGACATTAAGATGGCCCTGCGCCTGAAGGACGGCGGACGCTACCTGGCGGACTTCAAGA
CCACCTACAAGGCCAAGAAGCCCGTGCAGATGCCCGGCGCCTACAACGTCGACCGCAAGTTGGACATCAC
CTCCCACAACGAGGACTACACCGTGGTGGAACAGTACGAACGCTCCGAGGGCCGCCACTCCACCGGCGGC
ATGGACGAGCTGTACAAGTTCGAAGGCAGCGGCGCTACTAACTTCAGCCTGCTGAAGCAGGCTGGAGACG
TGGAAGAGAATCCTGGACCTATCGATACCGGTATGCAGGCCATCAAGTGTGTGGTGGTGGGAGACGTAGC
TGTAGGTAAAACTTGCCTACTGATCAGTTACACAACCAATGCATTTCCTGGAGAATATATCCCTACTGTC
TTTGACAATTATTCTGCCAATGTTATGGTAGATGGAAAACCGGTGAATCTGGGCTTATGGGATACAGCTG
GACAAGAAGATTATGACAGATTACGCCCCCTATCCTATCCGCAAACAGATGTGTTCTTAATTTGCTTTTC
CCTTGTGAGTCCTGCATCATTTGAAAATGTCCGTGCAAAGTGGTATCCTGAGGTGCGGCACCACTGTCCC
AACACTCCCATCATCCTAGTGGGAACTAAACTTGATCTTAGGGATGATAAAGACACGATCGAGAAACTGA
AGGAGAAGAAGCTGACTCCCATCACCTATCCGCAGGGTCTAGCCATGGCTAAGGAGATTGGTGCCGTAAA
ATACCTGGAGTGCTCGGCGCTCACACAGCGAGGCCTCAAGACAGTGTTTGACGAAGCGATCCGAGCAGTC
CTCTGCCCGCCTCCCGTGAAGAAGAGGAAGAGAAAATGCCTGCTGTTGTAAGCGGCCGCGCATGCGCTAG
CTAATTTCCCTCTGCCAAAAATTATGGGGACATCATGAAGCCCCTTGAGCATCTGACTTCTGGCTAATAA
AGGAAATTTATTTTCATTGCAATAGTGTGTTGGAATTTTTTGTGTCTCTCACTCGGAAGGACATATGGGA
GGGCAAATCATTTAAAACATCAGAATGAGTATTTGGTTTAGAGTTTGGCAACATATGCCCATATGCTGGC
TGCCATGAACAAAGGTTGGCTATAAAGAGGTCATCAGTATATGAAACAGCCCCCTGCTGTCCATTCCTTA
TTCCATAGAAAAGCCTTGACTTGAGGTTAGATTTTTTTTATATTTTGTTTTGTGTTATTTTTTTCTTTAA
CATCCCTAAAATTTTCCTTACATGTTTTACTAGCCAGATTTTTCCTCCTCTCCTGACTACTCCCAGTCAT
AGCTGTCCCTCTTCTCTTATGGAGATCCCTCGACAAGCTTGGCGTAATCATGGTCATAGCTGTTTCCTGT
GTGAAATTGTTATCCGCTCACAATTCCACACAACATACGAGCCGGAAGCATAAAGTGTAAAGCCTGGGGT
GCCTAATGAGTGAGCTAACTCACATTAATTGCGTTGCGCTCACTGCCCGCTTTCCAGTCGGGAAACCTGT
CGTGCCAGCGGATCCGCATCTCAATTAGTCAGCAACCATAGTCCCGCCCCTAACTCCGCCCATCCCGCCC
CTAACTCCGCCCAGTTCCGCCCATTCTCCGCCCCATGGCTGACTAATTTTTTTTATTTATGCAGAGGCCG
AGGCCGCCTCGGCCTCTGAGCTATTCCAGAAGTAGTGAGGAGGCTTTTTTGGAGGCCTAGGCTTTTGCAA
AAAGCTAACTTGTTTATTGCAGCTTATAATGGTTACAAATAAAGCAATAGCATCACAAATTTCACAAATA
AAGCATTTTTTTCACTGCATTCTAGTTGTGGTTTGTCCAAACTCATCAATGTATCTTATCATGTCTGGAT
CCGCTGCATTAATGAATCGGCCAACGCGCGGGGAGAGGCGGTTTGCGTATTGGGCGCTCTTCCGCTTCCT
CGCTCACTGACTCGCTGCGCTCGGTCGTTCGGCTGCGGCGAGCGGTATCAGCTCACTCAAAGGCGGTAAT
ACGGTTATCCACAGAATCAGGGGATAACGCAGGAAAGAACATGTGAGCAAAAGGCCAGCAAAAGGCCAGG
AACCGTAAAAAGGCCGCGTTGCTGGCGTTTTTCCATAGGCTCCGCCCCCCTGACGAGCATCACAAAAATC
GACGCTCAAGTCAGAGGTGGCGAAACCCGACAGGACTATAAAGATACCAGGCGTTTCCCCCTGGAAGCTC
CCTCGTGCGCTCTCCTGTTCCGACCCTGCCGCTTACCGGATACCTGTCCGCCTTTCTCCCTTCGGGAAGC
GTGGCGCTTTCTCATAGCTCACGCTGTAGGTATCTCAGTTCGGTGTAGGTCGTTCGCTCCAAGCTGGGCT
GTGTGCACGAACCCCCCGTTCAGCCCGACCGCTGCGCCTTATCCGGTAACTATCGTCTTGAGTCCAACCC
GGTAAGACACGACTTATCGCCACTGGCAGCAGCCACTGGTAACAGGATTAGCAGAGCGAGGTATGTAGGC
GGTGCTACAGAGTTCTTGAAGTGGTGGCCTAACTACGGCTACACTAGAAGAACAGTATTTGGTATCTGCG
CTCTGCTGAAGCCAGTTACCTTCGGAAAAAGAGTTGGTAGCTCTTGATCCGGCAAACAAACCACCGCTGG
TAGCGGTGGTTTTTTTGTTTGCAAGCAGCAGATTACGCGCAGAAAAAAAGGATCTCAAGAAGATCCTTTG
ATCTTTTCTACGGGGTCTGACGCTCAGTGGAACGAAAACTCACGTTAAGGGATTTTGGTCATGAGATTAT
CAAAAAGGATCTTCACCTAGATCCTTTTAAATTAAAAATGAAGTTTTAAATCAATCTAAAGTATATATGA
GTAAACTTGGTCTGACAGTTACCAATGCTTAATCAGTGAGGCACCTATCTCAGCGATCTGTCTATTTCGT
TCATCCATAGTTGCCTGACTCCCCGTCGTGTAGATAACTACGATACGGGAGGGCTTACCATCTGGCCCCA
GTGCTGCAATGATACCGCGAGACCCACGCTCACCGGCTCCAGATTTATCAGCAATAAACCAGCCAGCCGG
AAGGGCCGAGCGCAGAAGTGGTCCTGCAACTTTATCCGCCTCCATCCAGTCTATTAATTGTTGCCGGGAA
GCTAGAGTAAGTAGTTCGCCAGTTAATAGTTTGCGCAACGTTGTTGCCATTGCTACAGGCATCGTGGTGT
CACGCTCGTCGTTTGGTATGGCTTCATTCAGCTCCGGTTCCCAACGATCAAGGCGAGTTACATGATCCCC
CATGTTGTGCAAAAAAGCGGTTAGCTCCTTCGGTCCTCCGATCGTTGTCAGAAGTAAGTTGGCCGCAGTG
TTATCACTCATGGTTATGGCAGCACTGCATAATTCTCTTACTGTCATGCCATCCGTAAGATGCTTTTCTG
TGACTGGTGAGTACTCAACCAAGTCATTCTGAGAATAGTGTATGCGGCGACCGAGTTGCTCTTGCCCGGC
GTCAATACGGGATAATACCGCGCCACATAGCAGAACTTTAAAAGTGCTCATCATTGGAAAACGTTCTTCG
GGGCGAAAACTCTCAAGGATCTTACCGCTGTTGAGATCCAGTTCGATGTAACCCACTCGTGCACCCAACT
GATCTTCAGCATCTTTTACTTTCACCAGCGTTTCTGGGTGAGCAAAAACAGGAAGGCAAAATGCCGCAAA
AAAGGGAATAAGGGCGACACGGAAATGTTGAATACTCATACTCTTCCTTTTTCAATATTATTGAAGCATT
TATCAGGGTTATTGTCTCATGAGCGGATACATATTTGAATGTATTTAGAAAAATAAACAAATAGGGGTTC
CGCGCACATTTCCCCGAAAAGTGCCACCTG
Features (pLannotate 1.2.2; 21 found; start..end, strand, type, name):
      5..384     +  enhancer       CMV enhancer: human cytomegalovirus immediate early enhancer
    386..661     +  promoter       chicken β-actin promoter: No description available
    662..1678    +  intron         chimeric intron: chimera between introns from chicken β-actin and rabbit β-globin
   1739..1772    -  protein_bind   loxP: Cre-mediated recombination occurs in the 8-bp core sequence (GCATACAT). Cre recombinase
   1773..2480    +  CDS            mNeonGreen: mNeonGreen is a basic (constitutively fluorescent) green/yellow fluorescent protein published in 2013, derived from Branchiostoma lanceolatum. It is reported to be a very rapidly-maturing monomer with moderate acid sensitivity.
   2552..2607    +  polyA_signal   β-globin poly(A) signal: rabbit β-globin polyadenylation signal (Gil and Proudfoot, 1987)
   2923..2956    -  protein_bind   loxP: Cre-mediated recombination occurs in the 8-bp core sequence (GCATACAT). Cre recombinase
   2963..3658    +  CDS            mScarlet-I: mScarlet-I is a basic (constitutively fluorescent) red fluorescent protein published in 2016, derived from synthetic construct. It is reported to be a rapidly-maturing monomer with moderate acid sensitivity.
   3743..4321    +  CDS            Rac1: human Rac family small GTPase 1
   4406..4461    +  polyA_signal   β-globin poly(A) signal: rabbit β-globin polyadenylation signal (Gil and Proudfoot, 1987)
   4837..4853    -  protein_bind   lac operator: The lac repressor binds to the lac operator to inhibit transcription in E. coli. This inhibition can be relieved by adding lactose or isopropyl-β-D-thiogalactopyranoside (IPTG). lac repressor encoded by lacI
   4861..4891    -  promoter       lac promoter: promoter for the E. coli lac operon
   4906..4927    -  protein_bind   CAP binding site: CAP binding activates transcription in the presence of cAMP. E. coli catabolite activator protein
   4940..4979    -  CDS            lacI (fragment): lac repressor; lacI; The lac repressor binds to the lac operator to inhibit transcription in E. coli. This inhibition can be relieved by adding lactose or isopropyl-β-D-thiogalactopyranoside (IPTG).
   4986..5008    +  promoter       SV40 promoter (fragment): SV40 enhancer and early promoter
   5032..5167    +  rep_origin     SV40 ori: SV40 origin of replication
   5187..5321    +  polyA_signal   SV40 poly(A) signal: SV40 polyadenylation signal
   5323..5377    -  CDS            lacI (fragment): lac repressor; lacI; The lac repressor binds to the lac operator to inhibit transcription in E. coli. This inhibition can be relieved by adding lactose or isopropyl-β-D-thiogalactopyranoside (IPTG).
   5560..6148    -  rep_origin     ori: high-copy-number ColE1/pMB1/pBR322/pUC origin of replication
   6319..7179    -  CDS            AmpR: β-lactamase; bla; confers resistance to ampicillin, carbenicillin, and related antibiotics
   7180..7284    -  promoter       AmpR promoter: bla
