[The description below was written by a language model from this plasmid's Addgene catalogue record and pLannotate feature annotations shown in this document.]
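Description:
Double UP mNeon to mScarlet Rac1-V12 is a mammalian expression plasmid built on the pCax backbone, designed as a Cre-switchable, two-colour reporter and overexpression construct. It is propagated in E. coli as a high-copy plasmid through a ColE1/pUC-type origin and selected with ampicillin via the AmpR (β-lactamase) gene. The backbone also carries an SV40 origin and SV40 poly(A) signal, along with residual lac promoter/operator sequences. No mammalian selection marker is annotated.

Expression is driven by the CAG promoter, annotated as the CMV enhancer, chicken β-actin promoter and a chimeric β-actin/β-globin intron. Immediately downstream, two loxP sites in the same orientation flank an mNeonGreen coding sequence and a rabbit β-globin poly(A) signal, so unrecombined cells express only the green protein and transcription terminates before the second cassette. Cre excises this floxed segment and places the promoter next to an mScarlet coding sequence (annotated as mScarlet-I, with an internal NotI site removed). This is linked through a P2A self-cleaving peptide to human Rac1 carrying the constitutively active V12 substitution, followed by a second β-globin poly(A) signal. Recombined cells are therefore red and produce untagged Rac1-V12 as a separate polypeptide.

The intended use is co-delivery with low doses of a Cre expression plasmid, for example by in utero electroporation. Only a subset of cells then switch, and the green neighbours serve as an internal control for the red Rac1-V12-expressing cells in the same tissue. The two sequence records agree in feature layout and differ by only a few bases. The repository's sequencing did not fully resolve the CAG region, so the depositor sequence is the reference for that part.
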