Addgene plasmid #125136: Double UP mNeon to mScarlet Rac1-V12
Purpose: Natively produces mNeonGreen, in the presence of Cre will be recombined to produce mScarlet and an untagged Rac1-V12 (Constitutively Active).
Depositing lab: Erik Dent. Depositing organization: University of Wisconsin, Madison. Publication: Double UP: A Dual Color, Internally Controlled Platform for in utero Knockdown or Overexpression. Taylor RJ, Carrington J, Gerlach LR, Taylor KL, Richters KE, Dent EW. Front Mol Neurosci. 2020 May 20;13:82. doi: 10.3389/fnmol.2020.00082. eCollection 2020. PubMed 32508591.
Backbone
  Vector backbone: pCax
  Backbone size w/o insert (bp): 6734
  Vector type: Mammalian Expression
Growth in bacteria
  Bacterial resistance: Ampicillin, 100 μg/mL
  Growth temperature: 37°C
  Growth strain: DH5alpha
  Copy number: High Copy
Gene/Insert
  Gene/Insert name: mNeon/mScarletP2A Rac1-V12 (alt names: Rac1-V12; 5879)
  Mutation: Removed Not1 site in mScarlet. 12th AA in Rac1 changed to V
  Promoter: CAG
  Cloning method: Gibson Cloning
  Sequencing primers: 5′ CAGCTCCTGGGCAACGTGC; 3′ m13R
Terms and licenses: Academic/Nonprofit Terms; Industry Terms: Not Available to Industry
Depositor comments: Intent is to introduce low doses of pCAG Cre to recombine a subset of cells, such that mNeon can act as an internal control to mScarlet for use in in utero electroporation or other related techniques. Rac1-V12 is expressed following a P2A site, so that Cre+ cells will be both mScarlet positive and also contain an untagged Rac1-V12. Note: Addgene NGS is unable to fully resolve the CAG promoter sequence. Please refer to the depositor's sequence for this section of the plasmid.
How to cite: Double UP mNeon to mScarlet Rac1-V12 was a gift from Erik Dent (Addgene plasmid # 125136 ; http://n2t.net/addgene:125136 ; RRID:Addgene_125136)
